Addgene plasmid #38248: pMXs-IP HA-Parkin
Depositing lab: Noboru Mizushima. Depositing organization: University of Tokyo, Graduate School of Medicine. Publication: Parkin mediates proteasome-dependent protein degradation and rupture of the outer mitochondrial membrane. Yoshii SR, Kishi C, Ishihara N, Mizushima N. J Biol Chem. 2011 Jun 3;286(22):19630-40. Epub 2011 Mar 18. 10.1074/jbc.M110.209338 PubMed 21454557.
Backbone
  Vector backbone: pMXs-IP
  Backbone manufacturer: Dr. Toshio Kitamura of the University of Tokyo
  Backbone size w/o insert (bp): 5800
  Total vector size (bp): 7300
  Vector type: Mammalian Expression, Retroviral
  Selectable markers: Puromycin
Growth in bacteria
  Bacterial resistance: Ampicillin, 100 μg/mL
  Growth temperature: 37°C
  Growth strain: DH5alpha
  Copy number: High Copy
Gene/Insert
  Gene/Insert name: Parkin
  Species: H. sapiens (human)
  Insert size (bp): 1398
  GenBank ID: NM_004562
  Entrez Gene: PRKN (a.k.a. AR-JP, LPRS2, PARK2, PDJ)
  Tag / fusion protein: HA (N terminal on insert)
  Cloning method: Restriction Enzyme; 5′ cloning site NotI (not destroyed); 3′ cloning site NotI (not destroyed)
  Sequencing primers: 5′ aaggaaaaaagcggccgcgtaccatggcttacccatacga; 3′ aaggaaaaaagcggccgcctacacgtcgaaccagtggtc
Resource information
  A portion of this plasmid was derived from a plasmid made by: Drs.Noriyuki Matsuda & Keiji Tanaka (Tokyo Metropolitan Institute of Medical Science)
Terms and licenses: Academic/Nonprofit Terms; Industry Terms: Not Available to Industry
How to cite: pMXs-IP HA-Parkin was a gift from Noboru Mizushima (Addgene plasmid # 38248 ; http://n2t.net/addgene:38248 ; RRID:Addgene_38248)
