[The description below was written by a language model from this plasmid's Addgene catalogue record and pLannotate feature annotations shown in this document.]
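Description:
pMXs-IP HA-Parkin is a Moloney murine leukemia virus-based retroviral expression plasmid of about 7.3 kb, built on the pMXs-IP backbone, for stable delivery of human Parkin (PRKN/PARK2) into mammalian cells. In bacteria it is maintained as a high-copy plasmid through a ColE1/pUC-type origin and selected with ampicillin via the β-lactamase gene and its own promoter. A short lacI fragment annotated next to the origin appears to be a backbone remnant with no functional role.

The retroviral cassette is flanked by MMLV long terminal repeats. No separate internal promoter is annotated, so expression is presumably driven from the 5′ LTR. Downstream of this LTR lie the packaging signal (Ψ), a truncated gag segment lacking its start codon, and a pol region carrying the splice acceptor. These elements support efficient encapsidation of the genomic RNA when the plasmid is introduced into a packaging cell line that supplies the viral proteins in trans. The Parkin coding sequence, roughly 1.4 kb, was inserted at a NotI site and carries an N-terminal HA epitope; the annotation detects this as a 27-nt fragment, consistent with a single HA tag, which allows detection by immunoblotting or immunofluorescence. An EMCV IRES follows the insert and directs translation of puromycin N-acetyltransferase from the same transcript, so puromycin-resistant cells should also express HA-Parkin.

Parkin is an E3 ubiquitin ligase. The associated publication concerns Parkin-mediated, proteasome-dependent protein degradation and rupture of the outer mitochondrial membrane. The construct is therefore suited to generating stable HA-Parkin-expressing lines for studies of mitochondrial quality control.
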