Features (pLannotate 1.2.2; 16 found; start..end, strand, type, name):
     22..615     +  LTR            LTR: long terminal repeat from Moloney murine leukemia virus
    678..877     +  misc_feature   MMLV Ψ: packaging signal of Moloney murine leukemia virus (MMLV)
    929..1017    +  misc_feature   MESV Ψ (fragment): packaging signal of murine embryonic stem cell virus
   1094..1510    +  CDS            gag (truncated): truncated Moloney murine leukemia virus (MMLV) gag gene lacking the start codon
   1520..1894    +  misc_feature   pol region: Moloney murine leukemia virus (MMLV) pol region containing the splice acceptor site
   1990..2016    +  CDS            3xHA (fragment): three tandem HA epitope tags
   2023..3417    +  CDS            PRKN: PRKN_HUMAN - Also known as PARK2. Experimental evidence at protein level: Swiss-Prot protein existence level 1. Functions within a multiprotein E3 ubiquitin ligase complex, catalyzing the covalent attachment of ubiquitin moieties onto substrate proteins (PubMed:10888878, PubMed:10973942, PubMed:11431533, PubMed:12150907, PubMed:12628165, PubMed:15105460, PubMed:16135753, PubMed:21376232, PubMed:21532592, PubMed:23754282, PubMed:23620051, PubMed:24660806, PubMed:24751536, PubMed:32047033, PubMed:29311685, PubMed:22396657). Substrates include SYT11 and VDAC1 (PubMed:32047033, PubMed:29311685). O
   3562..4024    +  misc_feature   IRES: internal ribosome entry site (IRES) of the encephalomyocarditis virus (EMCV)
   4044..4619    +  CDS            PuroR (fragment): puromycin N-acetyltransferase; pac from Streptomyces; confers resistance to puromycin
   4620..4697    +  CDS            PuroR (fragment): puromycin N-acetyltransferase; pac from Streptomyces alboniger; confers resistance to puromycin
   4746..4867    +  LTR            3' LTR (ΔU3) (fragment): self-inactivating 3' long terminal repeat (LTR) from Moloney murine leukemia virus
   4868..5337    +  LTR            LTR: long terminal repeat from Moloney murine leukemia virus
   5344..5395    -  CDS            lacI (fragment): lac repressor; lacI; The lac repressor binds to the lac operator to inhibit transcription in E. coli. This inhibition can be relieved by adding lactose or isopropyl-β-D-thiogalactopyranoside (IPTG).
   5578..6166    -  rep_origin     ori: high-copy-number ColE1/pMB1/pBR322/pUC origin of replication
   6330..7190    -  CDS            AmpR: β-lactamase; bla; confers resistance to ampicillin, carbenicillin, and related antibiotics
   7191..7295    -  promoter       AmpR promoter: bla
>Addgene plasmid #38248 | pMXs-IP HA-Parkin | addgene full sequence | sequence record 287396 | Addgene NGS Result
CCCGAAAAGTGCCACCTGCATAATGAAAGACCCCACCTGTAGGTTTGGCAAGCTAGCTTAAGTAACGCCA
TTTTGCAAGGCATGGAAAAATACATAACTGAGAATAGAAAAGTTCAGATCAAGGTCAGGAACAGATGGAA
CAGCTGAATATGGGCCAAACAGGATATCTGTGGTAAGCAGTTCCTGCCCCGGCTCAGGGCCAAGAACAGA
TGGAACAGCTGAATATGGGCCAAACAGGATATCTGTGGTAAGCAGTTCCTGCCCCGGCTCAGGGCCAAGA
ACAGATGGTCCCCAGATGCGGTCCAGCCCTCAGCAGTTTCTAGAGAACCATCAGATGTTTCCAGGGTGCC
CCAAGGACCTGAAATGACCCTGTGCCTTATTTGAACTAACCAATCAGTTCGCTTCTCGCTTCTGTTCGCG
CGCTTCTGCTCCCCGAGCTCAATAAAAGAGCCCACAACCCCTCACTCGGCGCGCCAGTCCTCCGATTGAC
TGAGTCGCCCGGGTACCCGTGTATCCAATAAACCCTCTTGCAGTTGCATCCGACTTGTGGTCTCGCTGTT
CCTTGGGAGGGTCTCCTCTGAGTGATTGACTACCCGTCAGCGGGGGTCTTTCATTTGGGGGCTCGTCCGG
GATCGGGAGACCCCTGCCCAGGGACCACCGACCCACCACCGGGAGGTAAGCTGGCCAGCAACTTATCTGT
GTCTGTCCGATTGTCTAGTGTCTATGACTGATTTTATGCGCCTGCGTCGGTACTAGTTAGCTAACTAGCT
CTGTATCTGGCGGACCCGTGGTGGAACTGACGAGTTCGGAACACCCGGCCGCAACCCTGGGAGACGTCCC
AGGGACTTCGGGGGCCGTTTTTGTGGCCCGACCTGAGTCCAAAAATCCCGATCGTTTTGGACTCTTTGGT
GCACCCCCCTAATAGGAGGGATATGTGGTTCTGGTAGGAGACGAGAACCTAAAACAGTTCCCGCCTCCGT
CTGAATTTTTGCTTTCGGTTTGGGACCGAAGCCGCGCCGCGCGTCTTGTCTGCTGCAGCATCGTTCTGTG
TTGTCTCTGTCTGACTGTGTTTCTGTATTTGTCTGAAAATTAGGGCCAGACTGTTACCACTCCCTTAAGT
TTGACCTTAGGTCACTGGAAAGATGTCGAGCGGATCGCTCACAACCAGTCGGTAGATGTCAAGAAGAGAC
GTTGGGTTACCTTCTGCTCTGCAGAATGGCCAACCTTTAACGTCGGATGGCCGCGAGACGGCACCTTTAA
CCGAGACCTCATCACCCAGGTTAAGATCAAGGTCTTTTCACCTGGCCCGCATGGACACCCAGACCAGGTC
CCCTACATCGTGACCTGGGAAGCCTTGGCTTTTGACCCCCCTCCCTGGGTCAAGCCCTTTGTACACCCTA
AGCCTCCGCCTCCTCTTCCTCCATCCGCCCCGTCTCTCCCCCTTGAACCTCCTCGTTCGACCCCGCCTCG
ATCCTCCCTTTATCCAGCCCTCACTCCTTCTCTAGGCGCCCCCATATGGCCATATGAGATCTTATATGGG
GCACCCCCGCCCCTTGTAAACTTCCCTGACCCTGACATGACAAGAGTTACTAACAGCCCCTCTCTCCAAG
CTCACTTACAGGCTCTCTACTTAGTCCAGCACGAAGTCTGGAGACCTCTGGCGGCAGCCTACCAAGAACA
ACTGGACCGACCGGTGGTACCTCACCCTTACCGAGTCGGCGACACAGTGTGGGTCCGCCGACACCAGACT
AAGAACCTAGAACCTCGCTGGAAAGGACCTTACACAGTCCTGCTGACCACCCCCACCGCCCTCAAAGTAG
ACGGCATCGCAGCTTGGATACACGCCGCCCACGTGAAGGCTGCCGACCCCGGGGGTGGACCATCCTCTAG
ACTGCCGGATCTAGCTAGTTAATTAAGGATCCCAGTGTGGTGGTACGGGAATTCCTGCAGGCCTCGAGGG
CCGGCGCGCCGCGGCCGCGTACCATGGCTTACCCATACGATGTTCCAGATTACGCTGGATCCATGATAGT
GTTTGTCAGGTTCAACTCCAGCCATGGTTTCCCAGTGGAGGTCGATTCTGACACCAGCATCTTCCAGCTC
AAGGAGGTGGTTGCTAAGCGACAGGGGGTTCCGGCTGACCAGTTGCGTGTGATTTTCGCAGGGAAGGAGC
TGAGGAATGACTGGACTGTGCAGAATTGTGACCTGGATCAGCAGAGCATTGTTCACATTGTGCAGAGACC
GTGGAGAAAAGGTCAAGAAATGAATGCAACTGGAGGCGACGACCCCAGAAACGCGGCGGGAGGCTGTGAG
CGGGAGCCCCAGAGCTTGACTCGGGTGGACCTCAGCAGCTCAGTCCTCCCAGGAGACTCTGTGGGGCTGG
CTGTCATTCTGCACACTGACAGCAGGAAGGACTCACCACCAGCTGGAAGTCCAGCAGGTAGATCAATCTA
CAACAGCTTTTATGTGTATTGCAAAGGCCCCTGTCAAAGAGTGCAGCCGGGAAAACTCAGGGTACAGTGC
AGCACCTGCAGGCAGGCAACGCTCACCTTGACCCAGGGTCCATCTTGCTGGGATGATGTTTTAATTCCAA
ACCGGATGAGTGGTGAATGCCAATCCCCACACTGCCCTGGGACTAGTGCAGAATTTTTCTTTAAATGTGG
AGCACACCCCACCTCTGACAAGGAAACATCAGTAGCTTTGCACCTGATCGCAACAAATAGTCGGAACATC
ACTTGCATTACGTGCACAGACGTCAGGAGCCCCGTCCTGGTTTTCCAGTGCAACTCCCGCCACGTGATTT
GCTTAGACTGTTTCCACTTATACTGTGTGACAAGACTCAATGATCGGCAGTTTGTTCACGACCCTCAACT
TGGCTACTCCCTGCCTTGTGTGGCTGGCTGTCCCAACTCCTTGATTAAAGAGCTCCATCACTTCAGGATT
CTGGGAGAAGAGCAGTACAACCGGTACCAGCAGTATGGTGCAGAGGAGTGTGTCCTGCAGATGGGGGGCG
TGTTATGCCCCCGCCCTGGCTGTGGAGCGGGGCTGCTGCCGGAGCCTGACCAGAGGAAAGTCACCTGCGA
AGGGGGCAATGGCCTGGGCTGTGGGTTTGCCTTCTGCCGGGAATGTAAAGAAGCGTACCATGAAGGGGAG
TGCAGTGCCGTATTTGAAGCCTCAGGAACAACTACTCAGGCCTACAGAGTCGATGAAAGAGCCGCCGAGC
AGGCTCGTTGGGAAGCAGCCTCCAAAGAAACCATCAAGAAAACCACCAAGCCCTGTCCCCGCTGCCATGT
ACCAGTGGAAAAAAATGGAGGCTGCATGCACATGAAGTGTCCGCAGCCCCAGTGCAGGCTCGAGTGGTGC
TGGAACTGTGGCTGCGAGTGGAACCGCGTCTGCATGGGGGACCACTGGTTCGACGTGTAGGCGGCCGCTA
CGTAAATTCCGCCCCCCCCCCCCCTCTCCCTCCCCCCCCCCTAACGTTACTGGCCGAAGCCGCTTGGAAT
AAGGCCGGTGTGCGTTTGTCTATATGTTATTTTCCACCATATTGCCGTCTTTTGGCAATGTGAGGGCCCG
GAAACCTGGCCCTGTCTTCTTGACGAGCATTCCTAGGGGTCTTTCCCCTCTCGCCAAAGGAATGCAAGGT
CTGTTGAATGTCGTGAAGGAAGCAGTTCCTCTGGAAGCTTCTTGAAGACAAACAACGTCTGTAGCGACCC
TTTGCAGGCAGCGGAACCCCCCACCTGGCGACAGGTGCCTCTGCGGCCAAAAGCCACGTGTATAAGATAC
ACCTGCAAAGGCGGCACAACCCCAGTGCCACGTTGTGAGTTGGATAGTTGTGGAAAGAGTCAAATGGCTC
TCCTCAAGCGTATTCAACAAGGGGCTGAAGGATGCCCAGAAGGTACCCCATTGTATGGGATCTGATCTGG
GGCCTCGGTGCACATGCTTTACATGTGTTTAGTCGAGGTTAAAAAAACGTCTAGGCCCCCCGAACCACGG
GGACGTGGTTTTCCTTTGAAAAACACGATGATAATATGGCCACAACCATGGTTACCGAGTACAAGCCCAC
GGTGCGCCTCGCCACCCGCGACGACGTCCCCAGGGCCGTACGCACCCTCGCCGCCGCGTTCGCCGACTAC
CCCGCCACGCGCCACACCGTCGATCCGGACCGCCACATCGAGCGGGTCACCGAGCTGCAAGAACTCTTCC
TCACGCGCGTCGGGCTCGACATCGGCAAGGTGTGGGTCGCGGACGACGGCGCCGCGGTGGCGGTCTGGAC
CACGCCGGAGAGCGTCGAAGCGGGGGCGGTGTTCGCCGAGATCGGCCCGCGCATGGCCGAGTTGAGCGGT
TCCCGGCTGGCCGCGCAGCAACAGATGGAAGGCCTCCTGGCGCCGCACCGGCCCAAGGAGCCCGCGTGGT
TCCTGGCCACCGTCGGCGTCTCGCCCGACCACCAGGGCAAGGGTCTGGGCAGCGCCGTCGTGCTCCCCGG
AGTGGAGGCGGCCGAGCGCGCCGGGGTGCCCGCCTTCCTGGAGACCTCCGCGCCCCGCAACCTCCCCTTC
TACGAGCGGCTCGGCTTCACCGTCACCGCCGACGTCGAGGTGCCCGAAGGACCGCGCACCTGGTGCATGG
GCTTCACCGTCACCGCCGACGTCGAGGTGCCCGAAGGACCGCGCACCTGGTGCATGACCCGCAAGCCCGG
TGCCTGAGTCGACGATAAAATAAAAGATTTTATTTAGTCTCCAGAAAAAGGGGGGAATGAAAGACCCCAC
CTGTAGGTTTGGCAAGCTAGCTTAAGTAACGCCATTTTGCAAGGCATGGAAAAATACATAACTGAGAATA
GAGAAGTTCAGATCAAGGTCAGGAACAGATGGAACAGCTGAATATGGGCCAAACAGGATATCTGTGGTAA
GCAGTTCCTGCCCCGGCTCAGGGCCAAGAACAGATGGAACAGCTGAATATGGGCCAAACAGGATATCTGT
GGTAAGCAGTTCCTGCCCCGGCTCAGGGCCAAGAACAGATGGTCCCCAGATGCGGTCCAGCCCTCAGCAG
TTTCTAGAGAACCATCAGATGTTTCCAGGGTGCCCCAAGGACCTGAAATGACCCTGTGCCTTATTTGAAC
TAACCAATCAGTTCGCTTCTCGCTTCTGTTCGCGCGCTTCTGCTCCCCGAGCTCAATAAAAGAGCCCACA
ACCCCTCACTCGGGGCGCCAGTCCTCCGATTGACTGAGTCGCCCGGGTACCCGTGTATCCAATAAACCCT
CTTGCAGTTGCATCCGACTTGTGGTCTCGCTGTTCCTTGGGAGGGTCTCCTCTGAGTGATTGACTACCCG
TCAGCGGGGGTCTTTCACATGCAGCATTAATGAATCGGCCAACGCGCGGGGAGAGGCGGTTTGCGTATTG
GGCGCTCTTCCGCTTCCTCGCTCACTGACTCGCTGCGCTCGGTCGTTCGGCTGCGGCGAGCGGTATCAGC
TCACTCAAAGGCGGTAATACGGTTATCCACAGAATCAGGGGATAACGCAGGAAAGAACATGTGAGCAAAA
GGCCAGCAAAAGGCCAGGAACCGTAAAAAGGCCGCGTTGCTGGCGTTTTTCCATAGGCTCCGCCCCCCTG
ACGAGCATCACAAAAATCGACGCTCAAGTCAGAGGTGGCGAAACCCGACAGGACTATAAAGATACCAGGC
GTTTCCCCCTGGAAGCTCCCTCGTGCGCTCTCCTGTTCCGACCCTGCCGCTTACCGGATACCTGTCCGCC
TTTCTCCCTTCGGGAAGCGTGGCGCTTTCTCATAGCTCACGCTGTAGGTATCTCAGTTCGGTGTAGGTCG
TTCGCTCCAAGCTGGGCTGTGTGCACGAACCCCCCGTTCAGCCCGACCGCTGCGCCTTATCCGGTAACTA
TCGTCTTGAGTCCAACCCGGTAAGACACGACTTATCGCCACTGGCAGCAGCCACTGGTAACAGGATTAGC
AGAGCGAGGTATGTAGGCGGTGCTACAGAGTTCTTGAAGTGGTGGCCTAACTACGGCTACACTAGAAGAA
CAGTATTTGGTATCTGCGCTCTGCTGAAGCCAGTTACCTTCGGAAAAAGAGTTGGTAGCTCTTGATCCGG
CAAACAAACCACCGCTGGTAGCGGTGGTTTTTTTGTTTGCAAGCAGCAGATTACGCGCAGAAAAAAAGGA
TCTCAAGAAGATCCTTTGATCTTTTCTACGGGGTCTGACGCTCAGTGGAACGAAAACTCACGTTAAGGGA
TTTTGGTCATGAGATTATCAAAAAGGATCTTCACCTAGATCCTTTTGCGGCCGGCCGCAAATCAATCTAA
AGTATATATGAGTAAACTTGGTCTGACAGTTACCAATGCTTAATCAGTGAGGCACCTATCTCAGCGATCT
GTCTATTTCGTTCATCCATAGTTGCCTGACTCCCCGTCGTGTAGATAACTACGATACGGGAGGGCTTACC
ATCTGGCCCCAGTGCTGCAATGATACCGCGAGACCCACGCTCACCGGCTCCAGATTTATCAGCAATAAAC
CAGCCAGCCGGAAGGGCCGAGCGCAGAAGTGGTCCTGCAACTTTATCCGCCTCCATCCAGTCTATTAATT
GTTGCCGGGAAGCTAGAGTAAGTAGTTCGCCAGTTAATAGTTTGCGCAACGTTGTTGCCATTGCTACAGG
CATCGTGGTGTCACGCTCGTCGTTTGGTATGGCTTCATTCAGCTCCGGTTCCCAACGATCAAGGCGAGTT
ACATGATCCCCCATGTTGTGCAAAAAAGCGGTTAGCTCCTTCGGTCCTCCGATCGTTGTCAGAAGTAAGT
TGGCCGCAGTGTTATCACTCATGGTTATGGCAGCACTGCATAATTCTCTTACTGTCATGCCATCCGTAAG
ATGCTTTTCTGTGACTGGTGAGTACTCAACCAAGTCATTCTGAGAATAGTGTATGCGGCGACCGAGTTGC
TCTTGCCCGGCGTCAATACGGGATAATACCGCGCCACATAGCAGAACTTTAAAAGTGCTCATCATTGGAA
AACGTTCTTCGGGGCGAAAACTCTCAAGGATCTTACCGCTGTTGAGATCCAGTTCGATGTAACCCACTCG
TGCACCCAACTGATCTTCAGCATCTTTTACTTTCACCAGCGTTTCTGGGTGAGCAAAAACAGGAAGGCAA
AATGCCGCAAAAAAGGGAATAAGGGCGACACGGAAATGTTGAATACTCATACTCTTCCTTTTTCAATATT
ATTGAAGCATTTATCAGGGTTATTGTCTCATGAGCGGATACATATTTGAATGTATTTAGAAAAATAAACA
AATAGGGGTTCCGCGCACATTTC
