>Addgene plasmid #38248 | pMXs-IP HA-Parkin | addgene partial sequence | sequence record 51413 | pMX-S1811 5'-GACGGCATCGCAGCTTGGATACAC-3'
TGCCGACCCGGGGGTGGACCATCCTCTAGACTGCCGGATCTAGCTAGTTAATTAAGGATCCCAGTGTGGT
GGTACGGGAATTCCTGCAGGCCTCGAGGGCCGGCGCGCCGCGGCCGCGTACCATGGCTTACCCATACGAT
GTTCCAGATTACGCTGGATCCATGATAGTGTTTGTCAGGTTCAACTCCAGCCATGGTTTCCCAGTGGAGG
TCGATTCTGACACCAGCATCTTCCAGCTCAAGGAGGTGGTTGCTAAGCGACAGGGGGTTCCGGCTGACCA
GTTGCGTGTGATTTTCGCAGGGAAGGAGCTGAGGAATGACTGGACTGTGCAGAATTGTGACCTGGATCAG
CAGAGCATTGTTCACATTGTGCAGAGACCGTGGAGAAAAGGTCAAGAAATGAATGCAACTGGAGGCGACG
ACCCCAGAAACGCGGCGGGAGGCTGTGAGCGGGAGCCCCAGAGCTTGACTCGGGTGGACCTCAGCAGCTC
AGTCCTCCCAGGAGACTCTGTGGGGCTGGCTGTCATTCTGCACACTGACAGCAGGAAGGACTCACCACCA
GCTGGAAGTCCAGCAGGTAGATCAATCTACAACAGCTTTTATGTGTATTGCAAAGGCCCCTGTCAAAGAG
TGCAGCCGGGAAAACTCAGGGTACAGTGCAGCACCTGCAGGCAGGCAACGCTCACCTTGACCCAGGGTCC
ATCTTGCTGGGATGATGTTTTAATTCCAAACCGGATGAGTGGTGAATGCCAATCCCCACACTGCCCTGGG
ACTAGTGCAGAATTTTTCTTTAAATGTGGAGCACACCCCACCTCTGACAAG
